Addgene plasmid #48687: pUltra-Chili
Purpose: (Empty Backbone) 3rd generation Lentiviral vector with bi-cistronic expression of dtomato and the gene of interest.
Depositing lab: Malcolm Moore. Depositing organization: Memorial Sloan-Kettering Cancer Center.
Backbone
  Vector backbone: pUltra
  Backbone manufacturer: Malcolm Moore lab
  Backbone size (bp): 8300
  Modifications to backbone: eGFP in pULTRA (Addgene plasmid 24129) replaced with dTomato (not the tandem tomato).
  Vector type: Mammalian Expression, Lentiviral
Growth in bacteria
  Bacterial resistance: Ampicillin, 100 μg/mL
  Growth temperature: 37°C
  Growth strain: Stbl3
  Copy number: Unknown
Gene/Insert
  Cloning method: Unknown
  Sequencing primers: 5′ DsRed1-C
Terms and licenses: Academic/Nonprofit Terms; Industry Terms: Not Available to Industry
Depositor comments: See Addgene plasmid #24129 for cloning details.
How to cite: pUltra-Chili was a gift from Malcolm Moore (Addgene plasmid # 48687 ; http://n2t.net/addgene:48687 ; RRID:Addgene_48687)
