[The description below was written by a language model from this plasmid's Addgene catalogue record and the feature table of its GenBank file.]
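Description:
pUltra-Chili is an empty third-generation, self-inactivating HIV-1 lentiviral backbone of about 8.3 kb, designed to co-express the red fluorescent protein dTomato with a user-supplied gene of interest in mammalian cells. It derives from pUltra, with the original eGFP replaced by the dimeric (not tandem) dTomato. In bacteria it is maintained through a high-copy ColE1/pUC-type origin and selected by ampicillin resistance (bla). The backbone also carries an f1 origin, an SV40 origin, lac promoter/operator remnants and flanking T7 and T3 promoters. The record lists a recombination-deficient strain as the propagation host, as is common for LTR-containing plasmids.

The viral portion comprises a truncated 5' LTR, the Psi packaging signal, the Rev response element for Rev-dependent nuclear export of the genomic RNA, the cPPT/CTS element that aids nuclear import, and a U3-deleted 3' LTR that silences LTR-driven transcription after integration, followed by an SV40 polyadenylation signal. The promoter driving the truncated 5' LTR is not annotated. Internally, the human ubiquitin C promoter drives a mammalian codon-optimized dTomato open reading frame followed by a P2A peptide and, a short distance downstream, a T2A peptide, with a WPRE to enhance transcript expression. The short gaps after P2A and after T2A presumably serve as cloning positions, although the table does not annotate specific sites and the record defers cloning details to the parental plasmid entry. A gene inserted in frame after P2A is translated from the same transcript as dTomato and released as a separate polypeptide by ribosome skipping. Red fluorescence therefore marks transduced, expressing cells, which is useful for tracking or sorting. There is no mammalian drug-selection marker.
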