LOCUS       Exported 8316 bp ds-DNA circular SYN 12-MAY-2021
DEFINITION  3rd generation Lentiviral vector with bi-cistronic expression of
            dtomato and the gene of interest..
ACCESSION   .
VERSION     .
KEYWORDS    pUltra-Chili
SOURCE      synthetic DNA construct
  ORGANISM  synthetic DNA construct
REFERENCE   1 (bases 1 to 8316)
  TITLE     pUltra series
  JOURNAL   Unpublished
REFERENCE   2 (bases 1 to 8316)
  AUTHORS   .
  TITLE     Direct Submission
  JOURNAL   Exported May 12, 2021 from SnapGene Server 1.1.58
            http://www.snapgene.com
FEATURES             Location/Qualifiers
     source          1..8316
                     /organism="synthetic DNA construct"
                     /mol_type="other DNA"
     LTR             236..413
                     /label=5' LTR (truncated)
                     /note="truncated 5' long terminal repeat (LTR) from HIV-1"
     misc_feature    457..582
                     /label=HIV-1 Psi
                     /note="packaging signal of human immunodeficiency virus
                     type 1"
     misc_feature    1075..1308
                     /label=RRE
                     /note="The Rev response element (RRE) of HIV-1 allows for
                     Rev-dependent mRNA export from the nucleus to the
                     cytoplasm."
     CDS             1493..1537
                     /codon_start=1
                     /product="antigenic peptide corresponding to amino acids
                     655 to 669 of the HIV envelope protein gp41 (Lutje Hulsik
                     et al., 2013)"
                     /label=gp41 peptide
                     /note="recognized by the 2H10 single-chain llama nanobody"
                     /translation="KNEQELLELDKWASL"
     misc_feature    1835..1952
                     /label=cPPT/CTS
                     /note="central polypurine tract and central termination
                     sequence of HIV-1"
     promoter        2017..3228
                     /label=UbC promoter
                     /note="human ubiquitin C promoter"
     primer_bind     3065..3084
                     /label=hUBCpro-F
                     /note="Human Ubiquitin C (UbC) promoter, forward primer"
     CDS             3271..3972
                     /codon_start=1
                     /product="dimeric variant of DsRed fluorescent protein
                     (Shaner et al., 2004)"
                     /label=dTomato
                     /note="mammalian codon-optimized"
                     /translation="MVSKGEEVIKEFMRFKVRMEGSMNGHEFEIEGEGEGRPYEGTQTA
                     KLKVTKGGPLPFAWDILSPQFMYGSKAYVKHPADIPDYKKLSFPEGFKWERVMNFEDGG
                     LVTVTQDSSLQDGTLIYKVKMRGTNFPPDGPVMQKKTMGWEASTERLYPRDGVLKGEIH
                     QALKLKDGGHYLVEFKTIYMAKKPVQLPGYYYVDTKLDITSHNEDYTIVEQYERSEGRH
                     HLFLYGMDELYK"
     primer_bind     complement(3404..3422)
                     /label=mCherry-R
                     /note="mCherry, reverse primer"
     primer_bind     3672..3691
                     /label=mCherry-F
                     /note="mCherry, forward primer"
     primer_bind     3866..3889
                     /label=DsRed1-C
                     /note="DsRed1, forward primer"
     CDS             3982..4038
                     /codon_start=1
                     /product="2A peptide from porcine teschovirus-1
                     polyprotein"
                     /label=P2A
                     /note="Eukaryotic ribosomes fail to insert a peptide bond
                     between the Gly and Pro residues, yielding separate
                     polypeptides."
                     /translation="ATNFSLLKQAGDVEENPGP"
     CDS             4060..4113
                     /codon_start=1
                     /product="2A peptide from Thosea asigna virus capsid
                     protein"
                     /label=T2A
                     /note="Eukaryotic ribosomes fail to insert a peptide bond
                     between the Gly and Pro residues, yielding separate
                     polypeptides."
                     /translation="EGRGSLLTCGDVEENPGP"
     misc_feature    4157..4745
                     /label=WPRE
                     /note="woodchuck hepatitis virus posttranscriptional
                     regulatory element"
     primer_bind     complement(4210..4230)
                     /label=WPRE-R
                     /note="WPRE, reverse primer"
     CDS             complement(4628..4639)
                     /codon_start=1
                     /product="Factor Xa recognition and cleavage site"
                     /label=Factor Xa site
                     /translation="IEGR"
     LTR             4836..5069
                     /label=3' LTR (Delta-U3)
                     /note="self-inactivating 3' long terminal repeat (LTR) from
                     HIV-1"
     polyA_signal    5141..5262
                     /label=SV40 poly(A) signal
                     /note="SV40 polyadenylation signal"
     primer_bind     complement(5178..5197)
                     /label=SV40pA-R
                     /note="SV40 polyA, reverse primer"
     primer_bind     5232..5251
                     /label=EBV-rev
                     /note="SV40 polyA terminator, reverse primer"
     rep_origin      5302..5437
                     /label=SV40 ori
                     /note="SV40 origin of replication"
     primer_bind     5364..5383
                     /label=SV40pro-F
                     /note="SV40 promoter/origin, forward primer"
     primer_bind     complement(5457..5476)
                     /label=T7
                     /note="T7 promoter, forward primer"
     promoter        complement(5458..5476)
                     /label=T7 promoter
                     /note="promoter for bacteriophage T7 RNA polymerase"
     primer_bind     complement(5486..5503)
                     /label=M13 Forward
                     /note="In lacZ gene. Also called M13-F20 or M13 (-21)
                     Forward"
     primer_bind     complement(5486..5502)
                     /label=M13 fwd
                     /note="common sequencing primer, one of multiple similar
                     variants"
     primer_bind     complement(5495..5517)
                     /label=M13/pUC Forward
                     /note="In lacZ gene"
     rep_origin      5647..6102
                     /direction=RIGHT
                     /label=f1 ori
                     /note="f1 bacteriophage origin of replication; arrow
                     indicates direction of (+) strand synthesis"
     primer_bind     complement(5734..5753)
                     /label=F1ori-R
                     /note="F1 origin, reverse primer"
     primer_bind     5944..5965
                     /label=F1ori-F
                     /note="F1 origin, forward primer"
     promoter        6131..6235
                     /gene="bla"
                     /label=AmpR promoter
     CDS             6236..7096
                     /codon_start=1
                     /gene="bla"
                     /product="beta-lactamase"
                     /label=AmpR
                     /note="confers resistance to ampicillin, carbenicillin, and
                     related antibiotics"
                     /translation="MSIQHFRVALIPFFAAFCLPVFAHPETLVKVKDAEDQLGARVGYI
                     ELDLNSGKILESFRPEERFPMMSTFKVLLCGAVLSRIDAGQEQLGRRIHYSQNDLVEYS
                     PVTEKHLTDGMTVRELCSAAITMSDNTAANLLLTTIGGPKELTAFLHNMGDHVTRLDRW
                     EPELNEAIPNDERDTTMPVAMATTLRKLLTGELLTLASRQQLIDWMEADKVAGPLLRSA
                     LPAGWFIADKSGAGERGSRGIIAALGPDGKPSRIVVIYTTGSQATMDERNRQIAEIGAS
                     LIKHW"
     primer_bind     complement(6454..6473)
                     /label=Amp-R
                     /note="Ampicillin resistance gene, reverse primer"
     rep_origin      7267..7855
                     /direction=RIGHT
                     /label=ori
                     /note="high-copy-number ColE1/pMB1/pBR322/pUC origin of
                     replication"
     primer_bind     7756..7775
                     /label=pBR322ori-F
                     /note="pBR322 origin, forward primer"
     primer_bind     8009..8026
                     /label=L4440
                     /note="L4440 vector, forward primer"
     protein_bind    8143..8164
                     /label=CAP binding site
                     /bound_moiety="E. coli catabolite activator protein"
                     /note="CAP binding activates transcription in the presence
                     of cAMP."
     promoter        8179..8209
                     /label=lac promoter
                     /note="promoter for the E. coli lac operon"
     protein_bind    8217..8233
                     /label=lac operator
                     /bound_moiety="lac repressor encoded by lacI"
                     /note="The lac repressor binds to the lac operator to
                     inhibit transcription in E. coli. This inhibition can be
                     relieved by adding lactose or
                     isopropyl-beta-D-thiogalactopyranoside (IPTG)."
     primer_bind     8222..8244
                     /label=M13/pUC Reverse
                     /note="In lacZ gene"
     primer_bind     8241..8257
                     /label=M13 rev
                     /note="common sequencing primer, one of multiple similar
                     variants"
     primer_bind     8241..8257
                     /label=M13 Reverse
                     /note="In lacZ gene. Also called M13-rev"
     primer_bind     8276..8296
                     /label=T3
                     /note="T3 promoter, forward primer"
     promoter        8278..8296
                     /label=T3 promoter
                     /note="promoter for bacteriophage T3 RNA polymerase"
ORIGIN
        1 agcttaatgt agtcttatgc aatactcttg tagtcttgca acatggtaac gatgagttag
       61 caacatgcct tacaaggaga gaaaaagcac cgtgcatgcc gattggtgga agtaaggtgg
      121 tacgatcgtg ccttattagg aaggcaacag acgggtctga catggattgg acgaaccact
      181 gaattgccgc attgcagaga tattgtattt aagtgcctag ctcgatacaa taaacgggtc
      241 tctctggtta gaccagatct gagcctggct ctctggctaa ctagggaacc cactgcttaa
      301 gcctcaataa agcttgcctt gagtgcttca agtagtgtgt gcccgtctgt tgtgtgactc
      361 tggtaactag agatccctca gaccctttta gtcagtgtgg aaaatctcta gcagtggcgc
      421 ccgaacaggg acctgaaagc gaaagggaaa ccagagctct ctcgacgcag gactcggctt
      481 gctgaagcgc gcacggcaag aggcgagggg cggcgactgg tgagtacgcc aaaaattttg
      541 actagcggag gctagaagga gagagatggg tgcgagagcg tcagtattaa gcgggggaga
      601 attagatcgc gatgggaaaa aattcggtta aggccagggg gaaagaaaaa atataaatta
      661 aaacatatag tatgggcaag cagggagcta gaacgattcg cagttaatcc tggcctgtta
      721 gaaacatcag aaggctgtag acaaatactg ggacagctac aaccatccct tcagacagga
      781 tcagaagaac ttagatcatt atataataca gtagcaaccc tctattgtgt gcatcaaagg
      841 atagagataa aagacaccaa ggaagcttta gacaagatag aggaagagca aaacaaaagt
      901 aagaccaccg cacagcaagc ggccgctgat cttcagacct ggaggaggag atatgaggga
      961 caattggaga agtgaattat ataaatataa agtagtaaaa attgaaccat taggagtagc
     1021 acccaccaag gcaaagagaa gagtggtgca gagagaaaaa agagcagtgg gaataggagc
     1081 tttgttcctt gggttcttgg gagcagcagg aagcactatg ggcgcagcgt caatgacgct
     1141 gacggtacag gccagacaat tattgtctgg tatagtgcag cagcagaaca atttgctgag
     1201 ggctattgag gcgcaacagc atctgttgca actcacagtc tggggcatca agcagctcca
     1261 ggcaagaatc ctggctgtgg aaagatacct aaaggatcaa cagctcctgg ggatttgggg
     1321 ttgctctgga aaactcattt gcaccactgc tgtgccttgg aatgctagtt ggagtaataa
     1381 atctctggaa cagatttgga atcacacgac ctggatggag tgggacagag aaattaacaa
     1441 ttacacaagc ttaatacact ccttaattga agaatcgcaa aaccagcaag aaaagaatga
     1501 acaagaatta ttggaattag ataaatgggc aagtttgtgg aattggttta acataacaaa
     1561 ttggctgtgg tatataaaat tattcataat gatagtagga ggcttggtag gtttaagaat
     1621 agtttttgct gtactttcta tagtgaatag agttaggcag ggatattcac cattatcgtt
     1681 tcagacccac ctcccaaccc cgaggggacc cgacaggccc gaaggaatag aagaagaagg
     1741 tggagagaga gacagagaca gatccattcg attagtgaac ggatcggcac tgcgtgcgcc
     1801 aattctgcag acaaatggca gtattcatcc acaattttaa aagaaaaggg gggattgggg
     1861 ggtacagtgc aggggaaaga atagtagaca taatagcaac agacatacaa actaaagaat
     1921 tacaaaaaca aattacaaaa attcaaaatt ttcgggttta ttacagggac agcagagatc
     1981 cagtttggtt aattaacccg tgtcggctcc agatctggcc tccgcgccgg gttttggcgc
     2041 ctcccgcggg cgcccccctc ctcacggcga gcgctgccac gtcagacgaa gggcgcagcg
     2101 agcgtcctga tccttccgcc cggacgctca ggacagcggc ccgctgctca taagactcgg
     2161 ccttagaacc ccagtatcag cagaaggaca ttttaggacg ggacttgggt gactctaggg
     2221 cactggtttt ctttccagag agcggaacag gcgaggaaaa gtagtccctt ctcggcgatt
     2281 ctgcggaggg atctccgtgg ggcggtgaac gccgatgatt atataaggac gcgccgggtg
     2341 tggcacagct agttccgtcg cagccgggat ttgggtcgcg gttcttgttt gtggatcgct
     2401 gtgatcgtca cttggtgagt agcgggctgc tgggctggcc ggggctttcg tggccgccgg
     2461 gccgctcggt gggacggaag cgtgtggaga gaccgccaag ggctgtagtc tgggtccgcg
     2521 agcaaggttg ccctgaactg ggggttgggg ggagcgcagc aaaatggcgg ctgttcccga
     2581 gtcttgaatg gaagacgctt gtgaggcggg ctgtgaggtc gttgaaacaa ggtggggggc
     2641 atggtgggcg gcaagaaccc aaggtcttga ggccttcgct aatgcgggaa agctcttatt
     2701 cgggtgagat gggctggggc accatctggg gaccctgacg tgaagtttgt cactgactgg
     2761 agaactcggt ttgtcgtctg ttgcgggggc ggcagttatg gcggtgccgt tgggcagtgc
     2821 acccgtacct ttgggagcgc gcgccctcgt cgtgtcgtga cgtcacccgt tctgttggct
     2881 tataatgcag ggtggggcca cctgccggta ggtgtgcggt aggcttttct ccgtcgcagg
     2941 acgcagggtt cgggcctagg gtaggctctc ctgaatcgac aggcgccgga cctctggtga
     3001 ggggagggat aagtgaggcg tcagtttctt tggtcggttt tatgtaccta tcttcttaag
     3061 tagctgaagc tccggttttg aactatgcgc tcggggttgg cgagtgtgtt ttgtgaagtt
     3121 ttttaggcac cttttgaaat gtaatcattt gggtcaatat gtaattttca gtgttagact
     3181 agtaaattgt ccgctaaatt ctggccgttt ttggcttttt tgttagacga agcttgggct
     3241 gcaggtccga tccaccggtg gatcgatccg atggtgagca agggcgagga ggtcatcaaa
     3301 gagttcatgc gcttcaaggt gcgcatggag ggctccatga acggccacga gttcgagatc
     3361 gagggcgagg gcgagggccg cccctacgag ggcacccaga ccgccaagct gaaggtgacc
     3421 aagggcggcc ccctgccctt cgcctgggac atcctgtccc cccagttcat gtacggctcc
     3481 aaggcgtacg tgaagcaccc cgccgacatc cccgattaca agaagctgtc cttccccgag
     3541 ggcttcaagt gggagcgcgt gatgaacttc gaggacggcg gtctggtgac cgtgacccag
     3601 gactcctccc tgcaggacgg cacgctgatc tacaaggtga agatgcgcgg caccaacttc
     3661 ccccccgacg gccccgtaat gcagaagaag accatgggct gggaggcctc caccgagcgc
     3721 ctgtaccccc gcgacggcgt gctgaagggc gagatccacc aggccctgaa gctgaaggac
     3781 ggcggccact acctggtgga gttcaagacc atctacatgg ccaagaagcc cgtgcaactg
     3841 cccggctact actacgtgga caccaagctg gacatcacct cccacaacga ggactacacc
     3901 atcgtggaac agtacgagcg ctccgagggc cgccaccacc tgttcctgta cggcatggac
     3961 gagctgtaca agggatctgg agcaacaaac ttctcactac tcaaacaagc aggtgacgtg
     4021 gaggagaatc ccgggccttc tagaggatcc ggctccggcg agggcagggg aagtctacta
     4081 acatgcgggg acgtggagga aaatcccggc ccagctagcg tgtgatcaga attcgttccg
     4141 gagtcgtcga ctcgacaatc aacctctgga ttacaaaatt tgtgaaagat tgactggtat
     4201 tcttaactat gttgctcctt ttacgctatg tggatacgct gctttaatgc ctttgtatca
     4261 tgctattgct tcccgtatgg ctttcatttt ctcctccttg tataaatcct ggttgctgtc
     4321 tctttatgag gagttgtggc ccgttgtcag gcaacgtggc gtggtgtgca ctgtgtttgc
     4381 tgacgcaacc cccactggtt ggggcattgc caccacctgt cagctccttt ccgggacttt
     4441 cgctttcccc ctccctattg ccacggcgga actcatcgcc gcctgccttg cccgctgctg
     4501 gacaggggct cggctgttgg gcactgacaa ttccgtggtg ttgtcgggga agctgacgtc
     4561 ctttccatgg ctgctcgcct gtgttgccac ctggattctg cgcgggacgt ccttctgcta
     4621 cgtcccttcg gccctcaatc cagcggacct tccttcccgc ggcctgctgc cggctctgcg
     4681 gcctcttccg catcttcgcc ttcgccctca gacgagtcgg atctcccttt gggccgcctc
     4741 cccgcctgga attaattcga gctcggtacc tttaagacca atgacttaca aggcagctgt
     4801 agatcttagc cactttttaa aagaaaaggg gggactggaa gggctacgta actcccaacg
     4861 aagacaagat ctgctttttg cttgtactgg gtctctctgg ttagaccaga tctgagcctg
     4921 ggagctctct ggctaactag ggaacccact gcttaagcct caataaagct tgccttgagt
     4981 gcttcaagta gtgtgtgccc gtctgttgtg tgactctggt aactagagat ccctcagacc
     5041 cttttagtca gtgtggaaaa tctctagcag tagtagttca tgtcatctta ttattcagta
     5101 tttataactt gcaaagaaat gaatatcaga gagtgagagg aacttgttta ttgcagctta
     5161 taatggttac aaataaagca atagcatcac aaatttcaca aataaagcat ttttttcact
     5221 gcattctagt tgtggtttgt ccaaactcat caatgtatct tatcatgtct ggctctagct
     5281 atcccgcccc taactccgcc catcccgccc ctaactccgc ccagttccgc ccattctccg
     5341 ccccatggct gactaatttt ttttatttat gcagaggccg aggccgcctc ggcctctgag
     5401 ctattccaga agtagtgagg aggctttttt ggaggcctag ggacgtaccc aattcgccct
     5461 atagtgagtc gtattacgcg cgctcactgg ccgtcgtttt acaacgtcgt gactgggaaa
     5521 accctggcgt tacccaactt aatcgccttg cagcacatcc ccctttcgcc agctggcgta
     5581 atagcgaaga ggcccgcacc gatcgccctt cccaacagtt gcgcagcctg aatggcgaat
     5641 ggcgcgnnnn nnnnnnnnnn nnnnnnnnnn nnnnnnnnnn nnnnnnnnnn nnnnnnnnnn
     5701 nnnnnnnnnn nnnnnnnnnn nnnnnnnnnn nnnnnnnnnn nnnnnnnnnn nnnnnnnnnn
     5761 nnnnnnnnnn cnnnnnnnnn nnnnnnnnnn nnnnnnnnnn nnnnnnnnnn nnnnnnnnnn
     5821 nnnnnnnnnn nnnnnnnnnn nnnnnnnnnn nnnnnnnnnn nnannnnnnn nnnnnnnnnn
     5881 nnnnnnnnnn nnnnnnnnnn nnnnnnnnnn nncctttgac gttggagtcc acgttcttta
     5941 atagtggact cttgttccaa actggaacaa cactcaaccc tatctcggtc tattcttttg
     6001 atttataagg gattttgccg atttcggcct attggttaaa aaatgagctg atttaacaaa
     6061 aatttaacgc gaattttaac aaaatattaa cgtttacaat ttcccaggtg gcacttttcg
     6121 gggaaatgtg cgcggaaccc ctatttgttt atttttctaa atacattcaa atatgtatcc
     6181 gctcatgaga caataaccct gataaatgct tcaataatat tgaaaaagga agagtatgag
     6241 tattcaacat ttccgtgtcg cccttattcc cttttttgcg gcattttgcc ttcctgtttt
     6301 tgctcaccca gaaacgctgg tgaaagtaaa agatgctgaa gatcagttgg gtgcacgagt
     6361 gggttacatc gaactggatc tcaacagcgg taagatcctt gagagttttc gccccgaaga
     6421 acgttttcca atgatgagca cttttaaagt tctgctatgt ggcgcggtat tatcccgtat
     6481 tgacgccggg caagagcaac tcggtcgccg catacactat tctcagaatg acttggttga
     6541 gtactcacca gtcacagaaa agcatcttac ggatggcatg acagtaagag aattatgcag
     6601 tgctgccata accatgagtg ataacactgc ggccaactta cttctgacaa cgatcggagg
     6661 accgaaggag ctaaccgctt ttttgcacaa catgggggat catgtaactc gccttgatcg
     6721 ttgggaaccg gagctgaatg aagccatacc aaacgacgag cgtgacacca cgatgcctgt
     6781 agcaatggca acaacgttgc gcaaactatt aactggcgaa ctacttactc tagcttcccg
     6841 gcaacaatta atagactgga tggaggcgga taaagttgca ggaccacttc tgcgctcggc
     6901 ccttccggct ggctggttta ttgctgataa atctggagcc ggtgagcgtg ggtctcgcgg
     6961 tatcattgca gcactggggc cagatggtaa gccctcccgt atcgtagtta tctacacgac
     7021 ggggagtcag gcaactatgg atgaacgaaa tagacagatc gctgagatag gtgcctcact
     7081 gattaagcat tggtaactgt cagaccaagt ttactcatat atactttaga ttgatttaaa
     7141 acttcatttt taatttaaaa ggatctaggt gaagatcctt tttgataatc tcatgaccaa
     7201 aatcccttaa cgtgagtttt cgttccactg agcgtcagac cccgtagaaa agatcaaagg
     7261 atcttcttga gatccttttt ttctgcgcgt aatctgctgc ttgcaaacaa aaaaaccacc
     7321 gctaccagcg gtggtttgtt tgccggatca agagctacca actctttttc cgaaggtaac
     7381 tggcttcagc agagcgcaga taccaaatac tgtccttcta gtgtagccgt agttaggcca
     7441 ccacttcaag aactctgtag caccgcctac atacctcgct ctgctaatcc tgttaccagt
     7501 ggctgctgcc agtggcgata agtcgtgtct taccgggttg gactcaagac gatagttacc
     7561 ggataaggcg cagcggtcgg gctgaacggg gggttcgtgc acacagccca gcttggagcg
     7621 aacgacctac accgaactga gatacctaca gcgtgagcta tgagaaagcg ccacgcttcc
     7681 cgaagggaga aaggcggaca ggtatccggt aagcggcagg gtcggaacag gagagcgcac
     7741 gagggagctt ccagggggaa acgcctggta tctttatagt cctgtcgggt ttcgccacct
     7801 ctgacttgag cgtcgatttt tgtgatgctc gtcagggggg cggagcctat ggaaaaacgc
     7861 cagcaacgcg gcctttttac ggttcctggc cttttgctgg ccttttgctc acatgttctt
     7921 tcctgcgtta tcccctgatt ctgtggataa ccgtattacc gcctttgagt gagctgatac
     7981 cgctcgccgc agccgaacga ccgagcgcag cgagtcagtg agcgaggaag cggaagagcg
     8041 cccaatacgc aaaccgcctc tccccgcgcg ttggccgatt cattaatgca gctggcacga
     8101 caggtttccc gactggaaag cgggcagtga gcgcaacgca attaatgtga gttagctcac
     8161 tcattaggca ccccaggctt tacactttat gcttccggct cgtatgttgt gtggaattgt
     8221 gagcggataa caatttcaca caggaaacag ctatgaccat gattacgcca agcgcgcaat
     8281 taaccctcac taaagggaac aaaagctgga gctgca
//
