>Addgene plasmid #48687 | pUltra-Chili | addgene partial sequence | sequence record 73184 | WPRE-R 5'-CATAGCGTAAAAGGAGCAACA-3'
AATTTTGTAATCCAGAGGTTGATTGTCGAGTCGACGACTCCGGAACGAATTCTGATCACACGCTAGCTGG
GCCGGGATTTTCCTCCACGTCCCCGCATGTTAGTAGACTTCCCCTGCCCTCGCCGGAGCCGGATCCTCTA
GAAGGCCCGGGATTCTCCTCCACGTCACCTGCTTGTTTGAGTAGTGAGAAGTTTGTTGCTCCAGATCCCT
TGTACAGCTCGTCCATGCCGTACAGGAACAGGTGGTGGCGGCCCTCGGAGCGCTCGTACTGTTCCACGAT
GGTGTAGTCCTCGTTGTGGGAGGTGATGTCCAGCTTGGTGTCCACGTAGTAGTAGCCGGGCAGTTGCACG
GGCTTCTTGGCCATGTAGATGGTCTTGAACTCCACCAGGTAGTGGCCGCCGTCCTTCAGCTTCAGGGCCT
GGTGGATCTCGCCCTTCAGCACGCCGTCGCGGGGGTACAGGCGCTCGGTGGAGGCCTCCCAGCCCATGGT
CTTCTTCTGCATTACGGGGCCGTCGGGGGGGAAGTTGGTGCCGCGCATCTTCACCTTGTAGATCAGCGTG
CCGTCCTGCAGGGAGGAGTCCTGGGTCACGGTCACCAGACCGCCGTCCTCGAAGTTCATCACGCGCTCCC
ACTTGAAGCCCTCGGGGAAGGACAGCTTCTTGTAATCGGGGATGTCGGCGGGGTGCTTCACGTACGCCTT
GGAGCCGTACATGAACTGGGGGGACAGGAT
